>Addgene plasmid #197593 | pLenti-hSyn1-ChR2(H134R)-EYFP | addgene full sequence | sequence record 389346 | Addgene NGS Result
GCTGAGTAGTGCGCGAGCAAAATTTAAGCTACAACAAGGCAAGGCTTGACCGACAATTGCATGAAGAATC
TGCTTAGGGTTAGGCGTTTTGCGCTGCTTCGCGATGTACGGGCCAGATATACGCGTTGACATTGATTATT
GACTAGTTATTAATAGTAATCAATTACGGGGTCATTAGTTCATAGCCCATATATGGAGTTCCGCGTTACA
TAACTTACGGTAAATGGCCCGCCTGGCTGACCGCCCAACGACCCCCGCCCATTGACGTCAATAATGACGT
ATGTTCCCATAGTAACGCCAATAGGGACTTTCCATTGACGTCAATGGGTGGAGTATTTACGGTAAACTGC
CCACTTGGCAGTACATCAAGTGTATCATATGCCAAGTACGCCCCCTATTGACGTCAATGACGGTAAATGG
CCCGCCTGGCATTATGCCCAGTACATGACCTTATGGGACTTTCCTACTTGGCAGTACATCTACGTATTAG
TCATCGCTATTACCATGGTGATGCGGTTTTGGCAGTACATCAATGGGCGTGGATAGCGGTTTGACTCACG
GGGATTTCCAAGTCTCCACCCCATTGACGTCAATGGGAGTTTGTTTTGGCACCAAAATCAACGGGACTTT
CCAAAATGTCGTAACAACTCCGCCCCATTGACGCAAATGGGCGGTAGGCGTGTACGGTGGGAGGTCTATA
TAAGCAGCGCGTTTTGCCTGTACTGGGTCTCTCTGGTTAGACCAGATCTGAGCCTGGGAGCTCTCTGGCT
AACTAGGGAACCCACTGCTTAAGCCTCAATAAAGCTTGCCTTGAGTGCTTCAAGTAGTGTGTGCCCGTCT
GTTGTGTGACTCTGGTAACTAGAGATCCCTCAGACCCTTTTAGTCAGTGTGGAAAATCTCTAGCAGTGGC
GCCCGAACAGGGACTTGAAAGCGAAAGGGAAACCAGAGGAGCTCTCTCGACGCAGGACTCGGCTTGCTGA
AGCGCGCACGGCAAGAGGCGAGGGGCGGCGACTGGTGAGTACGCCAAAAATTTTGACTAGCGGAGGCTAG
AAGGAGAGAGATGGGTGCGAGAGCGTCAGTATTAAGCGGGGGAGAATTAGATCGCGATGGGAAAAAATTC
GGTTAAGGCCAGGGGGAAAGAAAAAATATAAATTAAAACATATAGTATGGGCAAGCAGGGAGCTAGAACG
ATTCGCAGTTAATCCTGGCCTGTTAGAAACATCAGAAGGCTGTAGACAAATACTGGGACAGCTACAACCA
TCCCTTCAGACAGGATCAGAAGAACTTAGATCATTATATAATACAGTAGCAACCCTCTATTGTGTGCATC
AAAGGATAGAGATAAAAGACACCAAGGAAGCTTTAGACAAGATAGAGGAAGAGCAAAACAAAAGTAAGAC
CACCGCACAGCAAGCGGCCGCTGATCTTCAGACCTGGAGGAGGAGATATGAGGGACAATTGGAGAAGTGA
ATTATATAAATATAAAGTAGTAAAAATTGAACCATTAGGAGTAGCACCCACCAAGGCAAAGAGAAGAGTG
GTGCAGAGAGAAAAAAGAGCAGTGGGAATAGGAGCTTTGTTCCTTGGGTTCTTGGGAGCAGCAGGAAGCA
CTATGGGCGCAGCGTCAATGACGCTGACGGTACAGGCCAGACAATTATTGTCTGGTATAGTGCAGCAGCA
GAACAATTTGCTGAGGGCTATTGAGGCGCAACAGCATCTGTTGCAACTCACAGTCTGGGGCATCAAGCAG
CTCCAGGCAAGAATCCTGGCTGTGGAAAGATACCTAAAGGATCAACAGCTCCTGGGGATTTGGGGTTGCT
CTGGAAAACTCATTTGCACCACTGCTGTGCCTTGGAATGCTAGTTGGAGTAATAAATCTCTGGAACAGAT
TTGGAATCACACGACCTGGATGGAGTGGGACAGAGAAATTAACAATTACACAAGCTTAATACACTCCTTA
ATTGAAGAATCGCAAAACCAGCAAGAAAAGAATGAACAAGAATTATTGGAATTAGATAAATGGGCAAGTT
TGTGGAATTGGTTTAACATAACAAATTGGCTGTGGTATATAAAATTATTCATAATGATAGTAGGAGGCTT
GGTAGGTTTAAGAATAGTTTTTGCTGTACTTTCTATAGTGAATAGAGTTAGGCAGGGATATTCACCATTA
TCGTTTCAGACCCACCTCCCAACCCCGAGGGGACCCGACAGGCCCGAAGGAATAGAAGAAGAAGGTGGAG
AGAGAGACAGAGACAGATCCATTCGATTAGTGAACGGATCGGCACTGCGTGCGCCAATTCTGCAGACAAA
TGGCAGTTTCATCCACAATTTTAAAAGAAAAGGGGGGATTGGGGGGTACAGTGCAGGGGAAAGAATAGTA
GACATAATAGCAACAGACATACAAACTAAAGAATTACAAAAACAAATTACAAAAATTCAAAATTTTCGGG
TTTATTACAGGGACAGCAGAGATCCAGTTTGGTTAATCCGAGTGCGTATGAGTGCAAGTGGGTTTTAGGA
CCAGGATGAGGCGGGGTGGGGGTGCCTACCTGACGACCGACCCCGACCCACTGGACAAGCACCCAACCCC
CATTCCCCAAATTGCGCATCCCCTATCAGAGAGGGGGAGGGGAAACAGGATGCGGCGAGGCGCGTGCGCA
CTGCCAGCTTCAGCACCGCGGACAGTGCCTTCGCCCCCGCCTGGCGGCGCGCGCCACCGCCGCCTCAGCA
CTGAAGGCGCGCTGACGTCACTCGCCGGTCCCCCGCAAACTCCCCTTCCCGGCCACCTTGGTCGCGTCCG
CGCCGCCGCCGGCCCAGCCGGACCGCACCACGCGAGGCGCGAGATAGGGGGGCACGGGCGCGACCATCTG
CGCTGCGGCGCCGGCGACTCAGCGCTGCCTCAGTCTGCGGTGGGCAGCGGAGGAGTCGTGTCGTGCCTGA
GAGCGCAGTCGCTGCAGGGAACTAGTCCTAGGGGTACCGGATCCTCTAGAGTCGACTCCGGAGCCACCAT
GGACTATGGCGGCGCTTTGTCTGCCGTCGGACGCGAACTTTTGTTCGTTACTAATCCTGTGGTGGTGAAC
GGGTCCGTCCTGGTCCCTGAGGATCAATGTTACTGTGCCGGATGGATTGAATCTCGCGGCACGAACGGCG
CTCAGACCGCGTCAAATGTCCTGCAGTGGCTTGCAGCAGGATTCAGCATTTTGCTGCTGATGTTCTATGC
CTACCAAACCTGGAAATCTACATGCGGCTGGGAGGAGATCTATGTGTGCGCCATTGAAATGGTTAAGGTG
ATTCTCGAGTTCTTTTTTGAGTTTAAGAATCCCTCTATGCTCTACCTTGCCACAGGACACCGGGTGCAGT
GGCTGCGCTATGCAGAGTGGCTGCTCACTTGTCCTGTCATCCTTATCCGCCTGAGCAACCTCACCGGCCT
GAGCAACGACTACAGCAGGAGAACCATGGGACTCCTTGTCTCAGACATCGGGACTATCGTGTGGGGGGCT
ACCAGCGCCATGGCAACCGGCTATGTTAAAGTCATCTTCTTTTGTCTTGGATTGTGCTATGGCGCGAACA
CATTTTTTCACGCCGCCAAAGCATATATCGAGGGTTATCATACTGTGCCAAAGGGTCGGTGCCGCCAGGT
CGTGACCGGCATGGCATGGCTGTTTTTCGTGAGCTGGGGTATGTTCCCAATTCTCTTCATTTTGGGGCCC
GAAGGTTTTGGCGTCCTGAGCGTCTATGGCTCCACCGTAGGTCACACGATTATTGATCTGATGAGTAAAA
ATTGTTGGGGGTTGTTGGGACACTACCTGCGCGTCCTGATCCACGAGCACATATTGATTCACGGAGATAT
CCGCAAAACCACCAAACTGAACATCGGCGGAACGGAGATCGAGGTCGAGACTCTCGTCGAAGACGAAGCC
GAGGCCGGAGCCGTGCCAGCGGCCGCCACCATGGTGAGCAAGGGCGAGGAGCTGTTCACCGGGGTGGTGC
CCATCCTGGTCGAGCTGGACGGCGACGTAAACGGCCACAAGTTCAGCGTGTCCGGCGAGGGCGAGGGCGA
TGCCACCTACGGCAAGCTGACCCTGAAGTTCATCTGCACCACCGGCAAGCTGCCCGTGCCCTGGCCCACC
CTCGTGACCACCTTCGGCTACGGCCTGCAGTGCTTCGCCCGCTACCCCGACCACATGAAGCAGCACGACT
TCTTCAAGTCCGCCATGCCCGAAGGCTACGTCCAGGAGCGCACCATCTTCTTCAAGGACGACGGCAACTA
CAAGACCCGCGCCGAGGTGAAGTTCGAGGGCGACACCCTGGTGAACCGCATCGAGCTGAAGGGCATCGAC
TTCAAGGAGGACGGCAACATCCTGGGGCACAAGCTGGAGTACAACTACAACAGCCACAACGTCTATATCA
TGGCCGACAAGCAGAAGAACGGCATCAAGGTGAACTTCAAGATCCGCCACAACATCGAGGACGGCAGCGT
GCAGCTCGCCGACCACTACCAGCAGAACACCCCCATCGGCGACGGCCCCGTGCTGCTGCCCGACAACCAC
TACCTGAGCTACCAGTCCGCCCTGAGCAAAGACCCCAACGAGAAGCGCGATCACATGGTCCTGCTGGAGT
TCGTGACCGCCGCCGGGATCACTCTCGGCATGGACGAGCTGTACAAGTAAGAATTCTGCAGTCGACAACC
CTCCTGATGAGAGTGGCCCCGGCTGCATGAGCTGCAAGTGTGTGCTCTCCTGATTATCGATAATCAACCT
CTGGATTACAAAATTTGTGAAAGATTGACTGGTATTCTTAACTATGTTGCTCCTTTTACGCTATGTGGAT
ACGCTGCTTTAATGCCTTTGTATCATGCTATTGCTTCCCGTATGGCTTTCATTTTCTCCTCCTTGTATAA
ATCCTGGTTGCTGTCTCTTTATGAGGAGTTGTGGCCCGTTGTCAGGCAACGTGGCGTGGTGTGCACTGTG
TTTGCTGACGCAACCCCCACTGGTTGGGGCATTGCCACCACCTGTCAGCTCCTTTCCGGGACTTTCGCTT
TCCCCCTCCCTATTGCCACGGCGGAACTCATCGCCGCCTGCCTTGCCCGCTGCTGGACAGGGGCTCGGCT
GTTGGGCACTGACAATTCCGTGGTGTTGTCGGGGAAATCATCGTCCTTTCCTTGGCTGCTCGCCTGTGTT
GCCACCTGGATTCTGCGCGGGACGTCCTTCTGCTACGTCCCTTCGGCCCTCAATCCAGCGGACCTTCCTT
CCCGCGGCCTGCTGCCGGCTCTGCGGCCTCTTCCGCGTCTTCGCCTTCGCCCTCAGACGAGTCGGATCTC
CCTTTGGGCCGCCTCCCCGCATCGATACCGTCGACCTCGACCTAGAAAAACATGGAGCAATCACAAGTAG
CAATACAGCAGCTACCAATGCTGATTGTGCCTGGCTAGAAGCACAAGAGGAGGAGGAGGTGGGTTTTCCA
GTCACACCTCGTACCTTTAAGACCAATGACTTACAAGGCAGCTGTAGATCTTAGCCACTTTTTAAAAGAA
AAGGGGGGACTGGAAGGGCTAATTCACTCCCAACGAAGACAAGATATCCTTGATCTGTGGATCTACCACA
CACAAGGCTACTTCCCTGATTGGCAGAACTACACACCAGGGCCAGGGATCAGATATCCACTGACCTTTGG
ATGGTGCTACAAGCTAGTACCAGTTGAGCAAGAGAAGGTAGAAGAAGCCAATGAAGGAGAGAACACCCGC
TTGTTACACCCTGTGAGCCTGCATGGGATGGATGACCCGGAGAGAGAAGTATTAGAGTGGAGGTTTGACA
GCCGCCTAGCATTTCATCACATGGCCCGAGAGCTGCATCCGGACTGTACTGGGTCTCTCTGGTTAGACCA
GATCTGAGCCTGGGAGCTCTCTGGCTAACTAGGGAACCCACTGCTTAAGCCTCAATAAAGCTTGCCTTGA
GTGCTTCAAGTAGTGTGTGCCCGTCTGTTGTGTGACTCTGGTAACTAGAGATCCCTCAGACCCTTTTAGT
CAGTGTGGAAAATCTCTAGCAGGGCCCGTTTAAACCCGCTGATCAGCCTCGACTGTGCCTTCTAGTTGCC
AGCCATCTGTTGTTTGCCCCTCCCCCGTGCCTTCCTTGACCCTGGAAGGTGCCACTCCCACTGTCCTTTC
CTAATAAAATGAGGAAATTGCATCGCATTGTCTGAGTAGGTGTCATTCTATTCTGGGGGGTGGGGTGGGG
CAGGACAGCAAGGGGGAGGATTGGGAAGACAATAGCAGGCATGCTGGGGATGCGGTGGGCTCTATGGCTT
CTGAGGCGGAAAGAACCAGCTGGGGCTCTAGGGGGTATCCCC
[124 nt withheld, positions 6343-6466]
C
[91 nt withheld, positions 6468-6558]
A
[49 nt withheld, positions 6560-6608]
CCTTTGACGTTGGAGTCCACGTTCTTT
[37 nt withheld, positions 6636-6672]
ACCCTATCTCGGTCTATTCTTTTGATTTATAAGGGATTTTGCCGATTTCGGCCTATTGGTTAAAAAATGA
GCTGATTTAACAAAAATTTAACGCGAATTAATTCTGTGGAATGTGTGTCAGTTAGGGTGTGGAAAGTCCC
CAGGCTCCCCAGCAGGCAGAAGTATGCAAAGCATGCATCTCAATTAGTCAGCAACCAGGTGTGGAAAGTC
CCCAGGCTCCCCAGCAGGCAGAAGTATGCAAAGCATGCATCTCAATTAGTCAGCAACCATAGTCCCGCCC
CTAACTCCGCCCATCCCGCCCCTAACTCCGCCCAGTTCCGCCCATTCTCCGCCCCATGGCTGACTAATTT
TTTTTATTTATGCAGAGGCCGAGGCCGCCTCTGCCTCTGAGCTATTCCAGAAGTAGTGAGGAGGCTTTTT
TGGAGGCCTAGGCTTTTGCAAAAAGCTCCCGGGAGCTTGTATATCCATTTTCGGATCTGATCAGCACGTG
TTGACAATTAATCATCGGCATAGTATATCGGCATAGTATAATACGACAAGGTGAGGAACTAAACCATGGC
CAAGTTGACCAGTGCCGTTCCGGTGCTCACCGCGCGCGACGTCGCCGGAGCGGTCGAGTTCTGGACCGAC
CGGCTCGGGTTCTCCCGGGACTTCGTGGAGGACGACTTCGCCGGTGTGGTCCGGGACGACGTGACCCTGT
TCATCAGCGCGGTCCAGGACCAGGTGGTGCCGGACAACACCCTGGCCTGGGTGTGGGTGCGCGGCCTGGA
CGAGCTGTACGCCGAGTGGTCGGAGGTCGTGTCCACGAACTTCCGGGACGCCTCCGGGCCGGCCATGACC
GAGATCGGCGAGCAGCCGTGGGGGCGGGAGTTCGCCCTGCGCGACCCGGCCGGCAACTGCGTGCACTTCG
TGGCCGAGGAGCAGGACTGACACGTGCTACGAGATTTCGATTCCACCGCCGCCTTCTATGAAAGGTTGGG
CTTCGGAATCGTTTTCCGGGACGCCGGCTGGATGATCCTCCAGCGCGGGGATCTCATGCTGGAGTTCTTC
GCCCACCCCAACTTGTTTATTGCAGCTTATAATGGTTACAAATAAAGCAATAGCATCACAAATTTCACAA
ATAAAGCATTTTTTTCACTGCATTCTAGTTGTGGTTTGTCCAAACTCATCAATGTATCTTATCATGTCTG
TATACCGTCGACCTCTAGCTAGAGCTTGGCGTAATCATGGTCATAGCTGTTTCCTGTGTGAAATTGTTAT
CCGCTCACAATTCCACACAACATACGAGCCGGAAGCATAAAGTGTAAAGCCTGGGGTGCCTAATGAGTGA
GCTAACTCACATTAATTGCGTTGCGCTCACTGCCCGCTTTCCAGTCGGGAAACCTGTCGTGCCAGCTGCA
TTAATGAATCGGCCAACGCGCGGGGAGAGGCGGTTTGCGTATTGGGCGCTCTTCCGCTTCCTCGCTCACT
GACTCGCTGCGCTCGGTCGTTCGGCTGCGGCGAGCGGTATCAGCTCACTCAAAGGCGGTAATACGGTTAT
CCACAGAATCAGGGGATAACGCAGGAAAGAACATGTGAGCAAAAGGCCAGCAAAAGGCCAGGAACCGTAA
AAAGGCCGCGTTGCTGGCGTTTTTCCATAGGCTCCGCCCCCCTGACGAGCATCACAAAAATCGACGCTCA
AGTCAGAGGTGGCGAAACCCGACAGGACTATAAAGATACCAGGCGTTTCCCCCTGGAAGCTCCCTCGTGC
GCTCTCCTGTTCCGACCCTGCCGCTTACCGGATACCTGTCCGCCTTTCTCCCTTCGGGAAGCGTGGCGCT
TTCTCATAGCTCACGCTGTAGGTATCTCAGTTCGGTGTAGGTCGTTCGCTCCAAGCTGGGCTGTGTGCAC
GAACCCCCCGTTCAGCCCGACCGCTGCGCCTTATCCGGTAACTATCGTCTTGAGTCCAACCCGGTAAGAC
ACGACTTATCGCCACTGGCAGCAGCCACTGGTAACAGGATTAGCAGAGCGAGGTATGTAGGCGGTGCTAC
AGAGTTCTTGAAGTGGTGGCCTAACTACGGCTACACTAGAAGAACAGTATTTGGTATCTGCGCTCTGCTG
AAGCCAGTTACCTTCGGAAAAAGAGTTGGTAGCTCTTGATCCGGCAAACAAACCACCGCTGGTAGCGGTG
GTTTTTTTGTTTGCAAGCAGCAGATTACGCGCAGAAAAAAAGGATCTCAAGAAGATCCTTTGATCTTTTC
TACGGGGTCTGACGCTCAGTGGAACGAAAACTCACGTTAAGGGATTTTGGTCATGAGATTATCAAAAAGG
ATCTTCACCTAGATCCTTTTAAATTAAAAATGAAGTTTTAAATCAATCTAAAGTATATATGAGTAAACTT
GGTCTGACAGTTACCAATGCTTAATCAGTGAGGCACCTATCTCAGCGATCTGTCTATTTCGTTCATCCAT
AGTTGCCTGACTCCCCGTCGTGTAGATAACTACGATACGGGAGGGCTTACCATCTGGCCCCAGTGCTGCA
ATGATACCGCGAGACCCACGCTCACCGGCTCCAGATTTATCAGCAATAAACCAGCCAGCCGGAAGGGCCG
AGCGCAGAAGTGGTCCTGCAACTTTATCCGCCTCCATCCAGTCTATTAATTGTTGCCGGGAAGCTAGAGT
AAGTAGTTCGCCAGTTAATAGTTTGCGCAACGTTGTTGCCATTGCTACAGGCATCGTGGTGTCACGCTCG
TCGTTTGGTATGGCTTCATTCAGCTCCGGTTCCCAACGATCAAGGCGAGTTACATGATCCCCCATGTTGT
GCAAAAAAGCGGTTAGCTCCTTCGGTCCTCCGATCGTTGTCAGAAGTAAGTTGGCCGCAGTGTTATCACT
CATGGTTATGGCAGCACTGCATAATTCTCTTACTGTCATGCCATCCGTAAGATGCTTTTCTGTGACTGGT
GAGTACTCAACCAAGTCATTCTGAGAATAGTGTATGCGGCGACCGAGTTGCTCTTGCCCGGCGTCAATAC
GGGATAATACCGCGCCACATAGCAGAACTTTAAAAGTGCTCATCATTGGAAAACGTTCTTCGGGGCGAAA
ACTCTCAAGGATCTTACCGCTGTTGAGATCCAGTTCGATGTAACCCACTCGTGCACCCAACTGATCTTCA
GCATCTTTTACTTTCACCAGCGTTTCTGGGTGAGCAAAAACAGGAAGGCAAAATGCCGCAAAAAAGGGAA
TAAGGGCGACACGGAAATGTTGAATACTCATACTCTTCCTTTTTCAATATTATTGAAGCATTTATCAGGG
TTATTGTCTCATGAGCGGATACATATTTGAATGTATTTAGAAAAATAAACAAATAGGGGTTCCGCGCACA
TTTCCCCGAAAAGTGCCACCTGACGTCGACGGATCGGGAGATCTCCCGATCCCCTATGGTGCACTCTCAG
TACAATCTGCTCTGATGCCGCATAGTTAAGCCAGTATCTGCTCCCTGCTTGTGTGTTGGAGGTC
Features (pLannotate 1.2.2; 34 found; start..end, strand, type, name):
    128..507     +  enhancer       CMV enhancer: human cytomegalovirus immediate early enhancer
    508..707     +  promoter       CMV promoter: human cytomegalovirus (CMV) immediate early promoter
    725..905     +  LTR            5' LTR (truncated): truncated 5' long terminal repeat (LTR) from HIV-1
    952..1077    +  misc_feature   HIV-1 Ψ: packaging signal of human immunodeficiency virus type 1
   1061..1424    +  CDS            HIV-1 gag (fragment): gag protein from human immunodeficiency virus 1; gag
   1570..1803    +  misc_feature   RRE: The Rev response element (RRE) of HIV-1 allows for Rev-dependent mRNA export from the nucleus to the cytoplasm.
   2180..2280    +  CDS            Rev (fragment): human immunodeficiency virus 1 (HIV-1) Rev protein; rev; enhances nuclear export of unspliced and incompletely spliced viral mRNAs
   2329..2446    +  misc_feature   cPPT/CTS: central polypurine tract and central termination sequence of HIV-1
   2501..2948    +  promoter       hSyn promoter: human synapsin I promoter; confers neuron-specific expression (Kügler et al., 2003)
   2979..2996    +  misc_feature   MCS (fragment): pUC18/19 multiple cloning site
   3009..3935    +  CDS            ChR2(H134R): H134R mutant of an N-terminal fragment of channelrhodopsin-2 from the alga Chlamydomonas reinhardtii (Nagel et al., 2005) blue light-activated cation channel
   3951..4670    +  CDS            EYFP: enhanced YFP mammalian codon-optimized
   4687..4743    +  CDS            H-Ras (fragment): human small GTPase proto-oncoprotein
   4752..5340    +  misc_feature   WPRE: woodchuck hepatitis virus posttranscriptional regulatory element
   5341..5472    +  CDS            nef (fragment): NEF_HV1Z2 - Experimental evidence at protein level: Swiss-Prot protein existence level 1. Extracellular Nef protein targets CD4(+) T-lymphocytes for apoptosis by interacting with CXCR4 surface receptors. From Human immunodeficiency virus type 1 group M subtype D (isolate Z2/CDC-Z34) (HIV-1).
   5471..5539    +  CDS            nef (fragment): NEF_HV1Z2 - Experimental evidence at protein level: Swiss-Prot protein existence level 1. Extracellular Nef protein targets CD4(+) T-lymphocytes for apoptosis by interacting with CXCR4 surface receptors. From Human immunodeficiency virus type 1 group M subtype D (isolate Z2/CDC-Z34) (HIV-1).
   5541..5853    +  LTR            5' LTR (fragment): 5' long terminal repeat (LTR) from HIV-1
   5861..6041    +  LTR            5' LTR (truncated): truncated 5' long terminal repeat (LTR) from HIV-1
   6073..6297    +  polyA_signal   bGH poly(A) signal: bovine growth hormone polyadenylation signal
   6301..6322    +  promoter       SV40 promoter (fragment): SV40 enhancer and early promoter
   6343..6771    +  rep_origin     f1 ori (sequence partly withheld): f1 bacteriophage origin of replication; arrow indicates direction of (+) strand synthesis
   6785..7114    +  promoter       SV40 promoter: SV40 enhancer and early promoter
   7162..7209    +  promoter       EM7 promoter: synthetic bacterial promoter&nbsp
   7228..7602    +  CDS            BleoR: antibiotic-binding protein; Sh ble from Streptoalloteichus hindustanus; confers resistance to bleomycin, phleomycin, and Zeocin™
   7612..7737    +  CDS            ble (fragment): BLE_KLEPN - Experimental evidence at protein level: Swiss-Prot protein existence level 1. Binding protein with a strong affinity to the bleomycin family of antibiotics. Binds to CL990; an antimitotic-antibiotic compound. From Klebsiella pneumoniae.
   7732..7853    +  polyA_signal   SV40 poly(A) signal: SV40 polyadenylation signal
   7926..7942    -  protein_bind   lac operator: The lac repressor binds to the lac operator to inhibit transcription in E. coli. This inhibition can be relieved by adding lactose or isopropyl-β-D-thiogalactopyranoside (IPTG). lac repressor encoded by lacI
   7950..7980    -  promoter       lac promoter: promoter for the E. coli lac operon
   7995..8016    -  protein_bind   CAP binding site: CAP binding activates transcription in the presence of cAMP. E. coli catabolite activator protein
   8029..8121    -  CDS            lacI (fragment): lac repressor; lacI; The lac repressor binds to the lac operator to inhibit transcription in E. coli. This inhibition can be relieved by adding lactose or isopropyl-β-D-thiogalactopyranoside (IPTG).
   8304..8892    -  rep_origin     ori: high-copy-number ColE1/pMB1/pBR322/pUC origin of replication
   9063..9923    -  CDS            AmpR: β-lactamase; bla; confers resistance to ampicillin, carbenicillin, and related antibiotics
   9924..10028   -  promoter       AmpR promoter: bla
  10087..10139   -  misc_feature   bom (fragment): basis of mobility region from pBR322
