[The description below was written by a language model from this plasmid's Addgene catalogue record and pLannotate feature annotations shown in this document.]
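Description:
pLenti-hSyn1-ChR2(H134R)-EYFP is an HIV-1-based lentiviral transfer vector of about 10.2 kb built on a pLenti backbone, designed to deliver a fluorescently tagged channelrhodopsin to neurons. In bacteria it replicates from a high-copy ColE1/pUC-type origin and is selected with ampicillin through the β-lactamase gene; an f1 origin is also present. Outside the viral region, an SV40 promoter/EM7 promoter pair drives the Sh ble gene followed by an SV40 polyadenylation signal, giving Zeocin resistance in both mammalian cells and E. coli. Because this cassette lies downstream of the 3' LTR, it would not be carried in the packaged genome.

The viral genome is transcribed in packaging cells from a CMV enhancer/promoter fused to a truncated 5' LTR, a hybrid arrangement typical of Tat-independent designs. It carries the Ψ packaging signal with a gag fragment, the Rev response element for nuclear export of the unspliced RNA, and the cPPT/CTS, which improves transduction of non-dividing cells. The internal expression cassette uses the human synapsin I promoter to restrict expression to neurons. This promoter drives ChR2(H134R), a blue-light-gated cation channel variant from Chlamydomonas reinhardtii, fused at its C-terminus to EYFP for visualisation. A WPRE follows to enhance transcript stability and expression, ahead of the 3' LTR region and a bGH polyadenylation signal. The annotation software also flags a short H-Ras-like fragment just after EYFP, which the catalogue record does not mention. The insert was cloned between KpnI and EcoRI sites, both retained. The construct is intended for producing lentivirus for optogenetic activation of neurons.
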