Addgene plasmid #197593: pLenti-hSyn1-ChR2(H134R)-EYFP
Purpose: Lentiviral transfer vector for the neuronal expression of ChR2(H134R)-EYFP (Channelrhodopsin for the inducing neuronal activity)
Depositing lab: Patrik Verstreken. Depositing organization: Vlaams Instituut voor Biotechnologie (VIB, vzw).
Backbone
  Vector backbone: pLenti
  Backbone size w/o insert (bp): 8505
  Total vector size (bp): 10167
  Vector type: Lentiviral
  Selectable markers: Zeocin
Growth in bacteria
  Bacterial resistance: Ampicillin, 100 μg/mL
  Growth temperature: 30°C
  Growth strain: NEB Stable
  Copy number: High Copy
Gene/Insert
  Gene/Insert name: ChR2(H134R)-EYFP
  Insert size (bp): 1662
  Promoter: hSynI
  Cloning method: Restriction Enzyme; 5′ cloning site KpnI (not destroyed); 3′ cloning site EcoRI (not destroyed)
  Sequencing primers: 5′ agtcgtgtcgtgcctgag; 3′ TGTTGCTCCTTTTACGCTATG
Terms and licenses: Academic/Nonprofit Terms; Industry Terms: Not Available to Industry
How to cite: pLenti-hSyn1-ChR2(H134R)-EYFP was a gift from Patrik Verstreken (Addgene plasmid # 197593 ; http://n2t.net/addgene:197593 ; RRID:Addgene_197593)
